Addgene plasmid #179060: pBBK76 pHomL-RPL18Bp-PIL1-Link-Scarlet(rfp)-SSA1t-HomR (AmpR)
Purpose: Vector containing a yeast integration cassette for RPL18B-driven expression of PIL1-Link-Scarlet(rfp), a marker for the eisosomes
Depositing lab: Vincent Martin. Depositing organization: Concordia University. Publication: The MyLo CRISPR-Cas9 Toolkit: A Markerless Yeast Localization and Overexpression CRISPR-Cas9 Toolkit. Bean BDM, Whiteway M, Martin VJJ. G3 (Bethesda). 2022 Jun 16. pii: 6609175. doi: 10.1093/g3journal/jkac154. PubMed 35708612.
Backbone
  Vector backbone: pYTK089 (ColE1, AmpR)
  Vector type: Yeast Expression
Growth in bacteria
  Bacterial resistance: Ampicillin, 100 μg/mL
  Growth temperature: 37°C
  Growth strain: DH5alpha
  Copy number: High Copy
Gene/Insert
  Gene/Insert name: RPL18Bp-PIL1-Link-Scarlet(rfp)
  Species: S. cerevisiae (budding yeast)
  Cloning method: Restriction Enzyme; 5′ cloning site Unknown (unknown if destroyed); 3′ cloning site Unknown (unknown if destroyed)
Terms and licenses: Academic/Nonprofit Terms; Industry Terms: Not Available to Industry
Depositor comments: Part of the Markerless Yeast Localization and Overexpression (MyLO) CRISPR-Cas9 Toolkit. Vector cloned using BsaI Golden Gate cloning
How to cite: pBBK76 pHomL-RPL18Bp-PIL1-Link-Scarlet(rfp)-SSA1t-HomR (AmpR) was a gift from Vincent Martin (Addgene plasmid # 179060 ; http://n2t.net/addgene:179060 ; RRID:Addgene_179060)
