[The description below was written by a language model from this plasmid's Addgene catalogue record and pLannotate feature annotations shown in this document.]
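Description:
pBBK76 pHomL-RPL18Bp-PIL1-Link-Scarlet(rfp)-SSA1t-HomR is a yeast integration-cassette donor plasmid from the Markerless Yeast Localization and Overexpression (MyLO) CRISPR-Cas9 toolkit, assembled by BsaI Golden Gate cloning in the pYTK089 backbone. In E. coli it is maintained at high copy from a ColE1/pUC-type origin and selected with ampicillin through the β-lactamase gene and its native promoter. The record lists no complete yeast selectable marker or functional yeast replication origin. This fits the toolkit's markerless design, in which the cassette is meant to be integrated into the genome rather than carried episomally.

The payload is an S. cerevisiae expression unit in which the RPL18B promoter drives the PIL1 coding sequence, fused through a short linker to a red fluorescent protein and followed by the SSA1 terminator. The feature table annotates the fluorescent protein as mScarlet-I. The promoter, linker and terminator are named in the construct title but are not annotated in the table. Pil1 is a core eisosome component, so the fusion serves as a red marker for eisosomes in live-cell localization and colocalization experiments.

The cassette is bracketed by left and right homology arms (HomL and HomR). The short ARS1 and HIS3 fragments annotated on either side of the expression unit probably lie within these arms, although the record does not define the integration locus. The arms would direct homologous recombination at a chromosomal site cut by Cas9, allowing insertion without a selection marker.
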