Features (pLannotate 1.2.2; 10 found; start..end, strand, type, name):
      1..861     -  CDS            AmpR: β-lactamase; bla; confers resistance to ampicillin, carbenicillin, and related antibiotics
    862..966     -  promoter       AmpR promoter: bla
   1069..1657    +  rep_origin     ori: high-copy-number ColE1/pMB1/pBR322/pUC origin of replication
   2391..2510    +  rep_origin     ARS1 (fragment): S. cerevisiae autonomously replicating sequence ARS1/ARS416
   2515..2561    +  promoter       HIS3 promoter (fragment): S. cerevisiae HIS3
   2562..2624    +  CDS            HIS3 (fragment): imidazoleglycerol-phosphate dehydratase, required for histidine biosynthesis; S. cerevisiae HIS3; yeast auxotrophic marker
   3528..4544    +  CDS            PIL1: PIL1_YEAST - Experimental evidence at protein level: Swiss-Prot protein existence level 1. Negative regulator of cell wall integrity (CWI) in unstressed cells, probably by inhibiting protein kinase PKH1/PHK2 activity and regulating their downstream CWI pathways PKC1-MAP kinase pathway and protein kinase YPK1 pathway. Activity may be regulated by the transient increase of sphingolipid long chain bases (LCBs) during heat stress. From Saccharomyces cerevisiae (strain ATCC 204508 / S288c) (Baker's yeast).
   4572..5267    +  CDS            mScarlet-I: mScarlet-I is a basic (constitutively fluorescent) red fluorescent protein published in 2016, derived from synthetic construct. It is reported to be a rapidly-maturing monomer with moderate acid sensitivity.
   6313..6339    +  rep_origin     ARS1 (fragment): S. cerevisiae autonomously replicating sequence ARS1/ARS416
   6436..6557    +  CDS            HIS3 (fragment): imidazoleglycerol-phosphate dehydratase, required for histidine biosynthesis; S. cerevisiae HIS3; yeast auxotrophic marker
>Addgene plasmid #179060 | pBBK76 pHomL-RPL18Bp-PIL1-Link-Scarlet(rfp)-SSA1t-HomR (AmpR) | addgene full sequence | sequence record 360865 | Addgene NGS Result
TTACCAATGCTTAATCAGTGAGGCACCTATCTCAGCGATCTGTCTATTTCGTTCATCCATAGTTGCCTGA
CTCCCCGTCGTGTAGATAACTACGATACGGGAGGGCTTACCATCTGGCCCCAGTGCTGCAATGATACCGC
GGGACCCACGCTCACCGGCTCCAGATTTATCAGCAATAAACCAGCCAGCCGGAAGGGCCGAGCGCAGAAG
TGGTCCTGCAACTTTATCCGCCTCCATCCAGTCTATTAATTGTTGCCGGGAAGCTAGAGTAAGTAGTTCG
CCAGTTAATAGTTTGCGCAACGTTGTTGCCATTGCTACAGGCATCGTGGTGTCACGCTCGTCGTTTGGTA
TGGCTTCATTCAGCTCCGGTTCCCAACGATCAAGGCGAGTTACATGATCCCCCATGTTGTGCAAAAAAGC
GGTTAGCTCCTTCGGTCCTCCGATCGTTGTCAGAAGTAAGTTGGCCGCAGTGTTATCACTCATGGTTATG
GCAGCACTGCATAATTCTCTTACTGTCATGCCATCCGTAAGATGCTTTTCTGTGACTGGTGAGTACTCAA
CCAAGTCATTCTGAGAATAGTGTATGCGGCGACCGAGTTGCTCTTGCCCGGCGTCAATACGGGATAATAC
CGCGCCACATAGCAGAACTTTAAAAGTGCTCATCATTGGAAAACGTTCTTCGGGGCGAAAACTCTCAAGG
ATCTTACCGCTGTTGAGATCCAGTTCGATGTAACCCACTCGTGCACCCAACTGATCTTCAGCATCTTTTA
CTTTCACCAGCGTTTCTGGGTGAGCAAAAACAGGAAGGCAAAATGCCGCAAAAAAGGGAATAAGGGCGAC
ACGGAAATGTTGAATACTCATACTCTTCCTTTTTCAATATTATTGAAGCATTTATCAGGGTTATTGTCTC
ATGAGCGGATACATATTTGAATGTATTTAGAAAAATAAACAAATAGGGGTTCCGCGCACATTTCCCCGAA
AAGTGCCACCTGTCATGACCAAAATCCCTTAACGTGAGTTTTCGTTCCACTGAGCGTCAGACCCCGTAGA
AAAGATCAAAGGATCTTCTTGAGATCCTTTTTTTCTGCGCGTAATCTGCTGCTTGCAAACAAAAAAACCA
CCGCTACCAGCGGTGGTTTGTTTGCCGGATCAAGAGCTACCAACTCTTTTTCCGAAGGTAACTGGCTTCA
GCAGAGCGCAGATACCAAATACTGTTCTTCTAGTGTAGCCGTAGTTAGGCCACCACTTCAAGAACTCTGT
AGCACCGCCTACATACCTCGCTCTGCTAATCCTGTTACCAGTGGCTGCTGCCAGTGGCGATAAGTCGTGT
CTTACCGGGTTGGACTCAAGACGATAGTTACCGGATAAGGCGCAGCGGTCGGGCTGAACGGGGGGTTCGT
GCACACAGCCCAGCTTGGAGCGAACGACCTACACCGAACTGAGATACCTACAGCGTGAGCTATGAGAAAG
CGCCACGCTTCCCGAAGGGAGAAAGGCGGACAGGTATCCGGTAAGCGGCAGGGTCGGAACAGGAGAGCGC
ACGAGGGAGCTTCCAGGGGGAAACGCCTGGTATCTTTATAGTCCTGTCGGGTTTCGCCACCTCTGACTTG
AGCGTCGATTTTTGTGATGCTCGTCAGGGGGGCGGAGCCTATGGAAAAACGCCAGCAACGCGGCCTTTTT
ACGGTTCCTGGCCTTTTGCTGGCCTTTTGCTCACATGTTCTTTCCTGCGTTATCCCCTGATTCTGTGGAT
AACCGTGCGGCCGCCAATGTTATCTATTGGCAGATGTTCATACGGGGCTTTCAAATATTGATGAAATTAT
GTGATGTTTAGAAGAAGATTCGAACTGTTTTCAGTAGATTTGGTAACTGTGCAACCATAACTCATGCCCC
CTATTTATCGGCATTGAGATTGTAAAGGAAGTAAAACGCATTTTTGCAGATCTGTTCTCTTATGTATTTT
TAATCGTCCTTGTATGGAAGTATCAAAGGGGACGTTCTTCACCTCCTTGGAAAACGCAAACTTTCTTTTT
GCCTATCACAGTATCTTATCGAGCTAACTATTTTCGACACACATGAAAAAGCAGAAATATTAACGAAAAA
GAAAAGAAAGACCATGTCATGTACGGGCAATCAGAATATGCAAGATGAGCGGGAACGGGCGAAATGTGCA
CGCGCACAACTTACGAAACGCGGATGAGTCACTGACAGCCACCGCAGAGGTTCTGACTCCTACTGAGCTC
TATTGGAGGTGGCAGAACCGGTAATCCCACAGTGAGCAACTTGACAAACCAACAGATATAGGCTGTGTCT
TAAAATATACCATCCAATACCTTGATGAACTTTTCAAAGATGACTAAAATAAGTGAAATTTCAACATTAA
CTTCGAGCTGTAAACACAGTGGTTTCTTTGCATAAACACCATCAGCCTCAAGTCGTCAAGTAAAGATTTC
GTGTTCATGCAGATAGATAACAATCTATATGTTGATAATTAGCGTTGCCTCATCAATGCGTACACGAAGA
ATATACTAAAAAATGAGCAGGCAAGATAAACGAAGGCAAAGATGACAGAGCAGAAAGCCCTAGTAAAGCG
TATTACAAATGAAACCAAGATTCAGATTGCGATCCCTGAATTCGCATCTAGATGGTAGAGCCACAAACAG
CCGGTACAAGCAACGATCTCCAGGACCATCTGAATCATGCGCGGATGACACGAACTCACGACGGCGATCA
CAGACATTAACCCACAGTACAGACACTGCGACAACGTGGCAATTCGTCGCAATACCGTCTCACTGAACTG
GCCGATAATTGCAGACGAACGAAGAGGATGTCCAATATTTTTTTTAAGGAATAAGGATACTTCAAGACTA
GATTCCCCCCTGCATTCCCATCAGAACCGTAAACCTTGGCGCTTTCCTTGGGAAGTATTCAAGAAGTGCC
TTGTCCGGTTTCTGTGGCTCACAAACCAGCGCGCCCGATATGGCTTTCTTTTCACTTATGAATGTACCAG
TACGGGACAATTAGAACGCTCCTGTAACAATCTCTTTGCAAATGTGGGGTTACATTCTAACCATGTCACA
CTGCTGACGAAATTCAAAGTAAAAAAAAATGGGACCACGTCTTGAGAACGATAGATTTTCTTTATTTTAC
ATTGAACAGTCGTTGTCTCAGCGCGCTTTATGTTTTCATTCATACTTCATATTATAAAATAACAAAAGAA
GAATTTCATATTCACGCCCAAGAAATCAGGCTGCTTTCCAAATGCAATTGACACTTCATTAGCCATCACA
CAAAACTCTTTCTTGCTGGAGCTTCTTTTAAAAAAGACCTCAGTACACCAAACACGTTACCCGACCTCGT
TATTTTACGACAACTATGATAAAATTCTGAAGAAAAAATAAAAAAATTTTCATACTTCTTGCTTTTATTT
AAACCATTGAATGATTTCTTTTGAACAAAACTACCTGTTTCACCAAAGGAAATAGAAAGAAAAAATCAAT
TAGAAGAAAACAAAAAACAAAAGATCTATGCACAGAACTTACTCTTTAAGAAATTCCAGGGCACCTACCG
CCTCTCAATTACAGAACCCACCGCCACCACCATCTACAACCAAAGGTAGATTCTTTGGGAAGGGTGGTCT
AGCTTACAGCTTTAGGAGAAGTGCTGCTGGAGCTTTTGGCCCAGAATTATCCAGAAAGTTGTCTCAATTG
GTTAAGATTGAAAAGAATGTTTTGAGGTCCATGGAATTGACAGCCAACGAAAGACGTGACGCTGCTAAGC
AATTGTCTATTTGGGGGTTGGAAAACGATGACGATGTTTCCGACATCACTGATAAATTAGGTGTCTTGAT
CTATGAAGTTAGTGAATTAGACGACCAATTTATCGATCGTTATGACCAATACAGATTGACTCTAAAGTCC
ATCAGAGATATCGAAGGTTCTGTTCAACCATCTAGGGACAGTAAGGACAAGATCACCGACAAAATCGCCT
ACTTGAAATACAAAGATCCTCAATCACCTAAGATTGAGGTCTTGGAACAAGAATTGGTGCGTGCTGAGGC
TGAATCTTTGGTCGCTGAAGCTCAATTATCTAATATCACAAGGTCAAAGTTGAGAGCTGCTTTCAACTAC
CAATTTGACTCCATCATCGAACATTCAGAGAAAATTGCTTTAATCGCTGGTTACGGTAAGGCTCTCTTGG
AACTATTGGACGACTCTCCTGTCACTCCAGGTGAAACCAGGCCTGCTTACGATGGGTATGAAGCCTCTAA
ACAAATCATTATTGATGCTGAAAGCGCACTGAATGAATGGACACTAGACTCTGCCCAAGTCAAGCCTACT
TTAAGTTTCAAGCAGGATTACGAAGACTTCGAACCTGAAGAAGGCGAAGAAGAGGAAGAGGAAGACGGTC
AAGGCAGGTGGTCCGAAGACGAACAAGAAGATGGACAAATTGAAGAACCTGAACAAGAAGAAGAAGGTGC
TGTTGAAGAACATGAACAAGTCGGACACCAGCAAAGTGAGTCTCTTCCCCAACAAACAACAGCTGGATCC
GGTCCTTCTGGCCCAACTGGCATGGTTAGTAAAGGTGAAGCTGTTATAAAAGAATTCATGAGGTTTAAAG
TTCATATGGAAGGTTCAATGAATGGTCATGAATTTGAAATTGAAGGTGAAGGTGAAGGTAGACCATATGA
AGGTACACAAACTGCTAAATTGAAAGTTACTAAAGGTGGTCCATTACCATTTTCTTGGGATATTTTGTCT
CCACAATTCATGTATGGTTCTAGAGCTTTTATTAAGCATCCAGCTGATATTCCAGATTATTATAAACAAT
CTTTTCCTGAAGGTTTTAAATGGGAAAGAGTTATGAATTTCGAAGATGGTGGTGCTGTTACTGTTACTCA
AGATACTTCTTTGGAAGATGGTACTTTAATCTATAAAGTTAAATTGAGAGGTACTAATTTTCCACCAGAT
GGTCCAGTTATGCAAAAGAAAACTATGGGTTGGGAAGCATCTACTGAAAGATTGTATCCAGAAGATGGTG
TTTTGAAAGGAGACATTAAGATGGCTTTGAGATTGAAAGATGGTGGTCGGTACCTGGCCGACTTCAAGAC
CACCTATAAAGCTAAAAAACCAGTTCAAATGCCAGGTGCATATAATGTTGATAGAAAGTTAGATATAACG
TCGCATAACGAGGACTATACTGTAGTTGAACAATATGAACGTAGTGAAGGTAGACATAGTACCGGAGGAA
TGGATGAATTGTATAAATAGCTCGAGTGGCGCCAATTGGTGCGGCAATTGATAATAACGAAAATGTCTTT
TAATGATCTGGGTATAATGAGGAATTTTCCGAACGTTTTTACTTTATATATATATATACATGTAACATAT
ATTCTATACGCTATAGAGAAAGGAAATTTTTCAATTAAAAAAAAAATAGAGAAAGAGTTTCACTTCTTGA
TTATCGCTAACACTAATGGTTGAAGTACTGCTACTTTAATTTTATGCTGCCAATGAGACGACGGGGTCAT
CACGGCTCATCATGCGCCAAACAAATGTGTGCAATACACGCTCGGATGACTGCATGATGACCGCACTGAC
TGGGGACAGCAGATCCACCTAAGCCTGTGAGAGAAGCAGACACCCGACAGATCAAGGCAGTTAACTAGTG
CACTGCAGTACAAATCGTCCCCAACAAAAGTGGGCTCTCAAAATTCATCACATTTAAATGCATATAGGAA
GAGCAACAGTTGGTTTGCATCTGATGTTCCTTAAAGATTTCGACATAATGTGCGAAGTAGATCCCTTCAG
CACTGTACTTGTTTTTGCGACTAGATTGTAAATCATTCTTTATTTAATCTCTTTCTTTAACTACTGCTTA
AAGTATAATTTGGTCCGTAGTTTAATAACTATACTAAGCGAACGCTCTCTCGAAATTTTTCTTAACGCGT
CCTTGTACTGCGTCTAACGCTTTTGCCACTTGGATTTCTATTATAGGAAATAGTCTCACTTACTGGGCGA
CGAATTTTCGCGTTTTGATGAAGCACAGGAAGAATTTCTTTATGCTCAGAAGTTTGACAGCAAGCAAGTT
CATCATTCGAACTAGCCTTATTGTTTTAGTTCAGTGACAGCGAACTGCCGTACTCGATGCTTTATTTCTC
ACGGTAGAGCGGAAGAACAGATAGATCCCTACATATTGCTACCACTTCTATTACACAATAGTTTCAATAG
CTTGCAGCGTAGCTAAACTCTAAAATTTATCTAAATCACTCATATAAACCGAACCCTTCCCCTTCCGCTT
ATAGTACAGCTGATGCTCCTTCACTATTTTAACATGTGGAATTCTTGAAAGAATGAAATCGCCATGCCAA
GCCATCACACGGTCTTTTATGCAATTGATTGACCGCCTGCAACACATAGGCAGTAAAATTTTTACAAGCA
GTAGCAGAACAGGCCACACAATCGCAAGTGATTAACGTCCACACAGGTATAGGGTTTCTGGACCATATGA
TACATGCTCTGGCCAAGCATTCCGGCTGGTCGCTAATCGTTGAGTGCCGAGCGGCCGCGATTATCAAAAA
GGATCTTCACCTAGATCCTTTTAAATTAAAAATGAAGTTTTAAATCAATCTAAAGTATATATGAGTAAAC
TTGGTCTGACAG
